>Addgene plasmid #196040 | pCEC-red | addgene full sequence | sequence record 386150 | Addgene NGS Result
ATTCTATCGGACTGGACATCGGGACTAATAGCGTCGGGTGGGCCGTCATCACTGACGAGTACAAGGTGCC
CTCTAAGAAGTTCAAGGTGCTCGGGAACACCGACCGGCATTCCATCAAGAAAAATCTGATCGGAGCTCTC
CTCTTTGATTCAGGGGAAACCGCTGAAGCAACCCGCCTCAAGCGGACTGCTAGACGGCGGTACACCAGGA
GGAAGAACCGGATTTGTTACCTTCAAGAGATATTCTCCAACGAAATGGCAAAGGTCGACGACAGCTTCTT
CCATAGGCTGGAAGAATCATTCCTCGTGGAAGAGGATAAGAAGCATGAACGGCATCCCATCTTCGGTAAT
ATCGTCGACGAGGTGGCCTATCACGAGAAATACCCAACCATCTACCATCTTCGCAAAAAGCTGGTGGACT
CAACCGACAAGGCAGACCTCCGGCTTATCTACCTGGCCCTGGCCCACATGATTAAGTTCAGAGGCCACTT
CCTGATCGAGGGCGACCTCAATCCTGACAATAGCGATGTGGATAAACTGTTCATCCAGCTGGTGCAGACT
TACAACCAGCTCTTTGAAGAGAACCCCATCAATGCAAGCGGAGTCGATGCCAAGGCCATTCTGTCAGCCC
GGCTGTCAAAGAGCCGCAGACTTGAGAATCTTATCGCTCAGCTGCCGGGTGAAAAGAAAAATGGACTGTT
CGGGAACCTGATTGCTCTTTCACTTGGGCTGACTCCCAATTTCAAGTCTAATTTCGACCTGGCAGAGGAT
GCCAAGCTGCAACTGTCCAAGGACACCTATGATGACGATCTCGACAACCTCCTGGCCCAGATCGGTGACC
AATACGCCGACCTTTTCCTTGCTGCTAAGAATCTTTCTGACGCCATCCTGCTGTCTGACATTCTCCGCGT
GAACACTGAAATCACCAAGGCCCCTCTTTCAGCTTCAATGATTAAGCGGTATGATGAGCACCACCAGGAC
CTGACCCTGCTTAAGGCACTCGTCCGGCAGCAGCTTCCGGAGAAGTACAAGGAAATCTTCTTTGACCAGT
CAAAGAATGGATACGCCGGCTACATCGACGGAGGTGCCTCCCAAGAGGAATTTTATAAGTTTATCAAACC
TATCCTTGAGAAGATGGACGGCACCGAAGAGCTCCTCGTGAAACTGAATCGGGAGGATCTGCTGCGGAAG
CAGCGCACTTTCGACAATGGGAGCATTCCCCACCAGATCCATCTTGGGGAGCTTCACGCCATCCTTCGGC
GCCAAGAGGACTTCTACCCCTTTCTTAAGGACAACAGGGAGAAGATTGAGAAAATTCTCACTTTCCGCAT
CCCCTACTACGTGGGACCCCTCGCCAGAGGAAATAGCCGGTTTGCTTGGATGACCAGAAAGTCAGAAGAA
ACTATCACTCCCTGGAACTTCGAAGAGGTGGTGGACAAGGGAGCCAGCGCTCAGTCATTCATCGAACGGA
TGACTAACTTCGATAAGAACCTCCCCAATGAGAAGGTCCTGCCGAAACATTCCCTGCTCTACGAGTACTT
TACCGTGTACAACGAGCTGACCAAGGTGAAATATGTCACCGAAGGGATGAGGAAGCCCGCATTCCTGTCA
GGCGAACAAAAGAAGGCAATTGTGGACCTTCTGTTCAAGACCAATAGAAAGGTGACCGTGAAGCAGCTGA
AGGAGGACTATTTCAAGAAAATTGAATGCTTCGACTCTGTGGAGATTAGCGGGGTCGAAGATCGGTTCAA
CGCAAGCCTGGGTACCTACCATGATCTGCTTAAGATCATCAAGGACAAGGATTTTCTGGACAATGAGGAG
AATGAGGACATCCTTGAGGACATTGTCCTGACTCTCACTCTGTTCGAGGACCGGGAAATGATCGAGGAGA
GGCTTAAGACCTACGCCCATCTGTTCGACGATAAAGTGATGAAGCAACTTAAACGGAGAAGATATACCGG
ATGGGGACGCCTTAGCCGCAAACTCATCAACGGAATCCGGGACAAACAGAGCGGAAAGACCATTCTTGAT
TTCCTTAAGAGCGACGGATTCGCTAATCGCAACTTCATGCAACTTATCCATGATGATTCCCTGACCTTTA
AGGAGGACATCCAGAAGGCCCAAGTGTCTGGACAAGGTGACTCACTGCACGAGCATATCGCAAATCTGGC
TGGTTCACCCGCTATTAAGAAGGGTATTCTCCAGACCGTGAAAGTCGTGGACGAGCTGGTCAAGGTGATG
GGTCGCCATAAACCAGAGAACATTGTCATCGAGATGGCCAGGGAAAACCAGACTACCCAGAAGGGACAGA
AGAACAGCAGGGAGCGGATGAAAAGAATTGAGGAAGGGATTAAGGAGCTCGGGTCACAGATCCTTAAAGA
GCACCCGGTGGAAAACACCCAGCTTCAGAATGAGAAGCTCTATCTGTACTACCTTCAAAATGGACGCGAT
ATGTATGTGGACCAAGAGCTTGATATCAACAGGCTCTCAGACTACGACGTGGACCACATCGTCCCTCAGA
GCTTCCTCAAAGACGACTCAATTGACAATAAGGTGCTGACTCGCTCAGACAAGAACCGGGGAAAGTCAGA
TAACGTGCCCTCAGAGGAAGTCGTGAAAAAGATGAAGAACTATTGGCGCCAGCTTCTGAACGCAAAGCTA
ATCACTCAGCGGAAGTTCGACAATCTCACTAAGGCTGAGAGGGGCGGACTGAGCGAACTGGACAAAGCAG
GATTCATTAAACGGCAACTTGTGGAGACTCGGCAGATTACTAAACATGTAGCCCAAATCCTTGACTCACG
CATGAATACCAAGTACGACGAAAACGACAAACTTATCCGCGAGGTGAAGGTGATTACCCTGAAGTCCAAG
CTGGTCAGCGATTTCAGAAAGGACTTTCAATTCTACAAAGTGCGGGAGATCAATAACTATCATCATGCTC
ATGACGCATATCTGAATGCCGTGGTGGGAACCGCCCTAATCAAGAAGTACCCAAAGCTGGAAAGCGAGTT
CGTGTACGGAGACTACAAGGTCTACGACGTGCGCAAGATGATTGCCAAATCTGAGCAGGAGATCGGAAAG
GCCACCGCAAAGTACTTCTTCTACAGCAACATCATGAATTTCTTCAAGACCGAAATCACCCTTGCAAACG
GTGAGATCCGGAAGAGGCCGCTCATCGAGACTAATGGGGAGACTGGCGAAATCGTGTGGGACAAGGGCAG
AGATTTCGCTACCGTGCGCAAAGTGCTTTCTATGCCTCAAGTGAACATCGTGAAGAAAACCGAGGTGCAA
ACCGGAGGCTTTTCTAAGGAATCAATCCTCCCCAAGCGCAACTCCGACAAGCTCATTGCAAGGAAGAAGG
ATTGGGACCCTAAGAAGTACGGCGGATTCGATTCACCAACTGTGGCTTATTCTGTCCTGGTCGTGGCTAA
GGTGGAAAAAGGAAAGTCTAAGAAGCTCAAGAGCGTGAAGGAACTGCTGGGTATCACCATTATGGAGCGC
AGCTCCTTCGAGAAGAACCCAATTGACTTTCTCGAAGCCAAAGGTTACAAGGAAGTCAAGAAGGACCTTA
TCATCAAGCTCCCAAAGTATAGCCTGTTCGAACTGGAGAATGGGCGGAAGCGGATGCTCGCCTCCGCTGG
CGAACTTCAGAAGGGTAATGAGCTGGCTCTCCCCTCCAAGTACGTGAATTTCCTCTACCTTGCAAGCCAT
TACGAGAAGCTGAAGGGGAGCCCCGAGGACAACGAGCAAAAGCAACTGTTTGTGGAGCAGCATAAGCATT
ATCTGGACGAGATCATTGAGCAGATTTCCGAGTTTTCTAAACGCGTCATTCTCGCTGATGCCAACCTCGA
TAAAGTCCTTAGCGCATACAATAAGCACAGAGACAAACCAATTCGGGAGCAGGCTGAGAATATCATCCAC
CTGTTCACCCTCACCAATCTTGGTGCCCCTGCCGCATTCAAGTACTTCGACACCACCATCGACCGGAAAC
GCTATACCTCCACCAAAGAAGTGCTGGACGCCACCCTCATCCACCAGAGCATCACCGGACTTTACGAAAC
TCGGATTGACCTCTCACAGCTCGGAGGGGATGAGGGAGCTCCCAAGAAAAAGCGCAAGGTAGGTAGTTCC
GGATCCTAGACTCTCGAGGCGAATTTCTTATGATTTATGATTTTTATTATTAAATAAGTTATAAAAAAAA
TAAGTGTATACAAATTTTAAAGTGACTCTTAGGTTTTAAAACGAAAATTCTTATTCTTGAGTAACTCTTT
CCTGTAGGTCAGGTTGCTTTCTCAGGTATAGCATGAGGTCGCTCTTATTGACCACACCTCTACCGGCATG
CCGAGCAAATGCCTGCAAATCGCTCCCCATTTCTCTAGAGCGGCCGTGGTATCGTTTAGATTGGCAATTA
CAGTGTCTTAGCTCACATGCTTATAACTAATTACATGACTCGAAGACATAAAAAACAAAAAAAGCACCAC
CGACTCGGTGCCACTTTTTCAAGTTGATAACGGACTAGCCTTATTTTAACTTGCTATTTCGAGACCTATA
TAAACGCAGAAAGGCCCACCCGAAGGTGAGCCAGTGTGACTCTAGTAGAGAGCGTTCACCGACAAACAAC
AGATAAAACGAAAGGCCCAGTCTTTCGACTGAGCCTTTCGTTTTATTTGATGCCTGGCTCTAGTAGCGAT
CTACACTAGCACTATCAGCGTTATTAAGCACCGGTGGAGTGACGACCTTCAGCACGTTCGTACTGTTCAA
CGATGGTGTAGTCTTCGTTGTGGGAGGTGATGTCCAGTTTGATGTCGGTTTTGTAAGCACCCGGCAGCTG
AACCGGTTTTTTAGCCATGTAGGTGGTTTTAACTTCAGCGTCGTAGTGACCACCGTCTTTCAGTTTCAGA
CGCATTTTGATTTCACCTTTCAGAGCACCGTCTTCCGGGTACATACGTTCGGTGGAAGCTTCCCAACCCA
TGGTTTTTTTCTGCATAACCGGACCGTCGGACGGGAAGTTGGTACCACGCAGTTTAACTTTGTAGATGAA
CTCACCGTCTTGCAGGGAGGAGTCCTGGGTAACGGTAACAACACCACCGTCTTCGAAGTTCATAACACGT
TCCCATTTGAAACCTTCCGGGAAGGACAGTTTCAGGTAGTCCGGGATGTCAGCCGGGTGTTTAACGTAAG
CTTTGGAACCGTACTGGAACTGCGGGGACAGGATGTCCCAAGCGAACGGCAGCGGACCACCTTTGGTAAC
TTTCAGTTTAGCGGTCTGGGTACCTTCGTACGGACGACCTTCACCTTCACCTTCGATTTCGAACTCGTGA
CCGTTAACGGAACCTTCCATACGAACTTTGAAACGCATGAACTCTTTGATAACGTCTTCGGAGGAAGCCA
TCTAGTATTTCTCCTCTTTCTCTAGTATGTGTGAAATTGTTATCCGCTCACAATTCCACACAACATACGA
GCCGGAAGCATAAAGTGTAAAGCCTGGGGTGCCTAATGAGTGAGCTAACTCACATTAATTGCGGGTCTCT
GATCATTTATCTTTCACTGCGGAGAAGTTTCGAACGCCGAAACATGCGCACCAACTTTCACTTCTACAGC
GTTTGACCAAAATCTTTTGAACAGAACATTGTAGGGTGTGAAAAAATGCGCACCTTTACCGCTAGCCCAA
GAGGGCACTACAAAATCTAGAGTTGTACTTCAAACGTACATGTAATCACCTTGTATATACTCGAAAGAAA
ACATCAAGTTTCTGTATAAATATGAGTGAAAGCATAATCATACATTATCTTTTCAAAGATTGTCCGCGGT
GGAGCTCCAGCTTTTGTTACTAATTGCGTTGCGCTCACTGCCCGCTTTCCAGTCGGGAAACCTGTCGTGC
CAGCTGCATTAATGAATCGGCCAACGCGCGGGGAGAGGCGGTTTGCGTATTGGGCGCTCTTCCGCTTCCT
CGCTCACTGACTCGCTGCGCTCGGTCGTTCGGCTGCGGCGAGCGGTATCAGCTCACTCAAAGGCGGTAAT
ACGGTTATCCACAGAATCAGGGGATAACGCAGGAAAGAACATGTGAGCAAAAGGCCAGCAAAAGGCCAGG
AACCGTAAAAAGGCCGCGTTGCTGGCGTTTTTCCATAGGCTCCGCCCCCCTGACGAGCATCACAAAAATC
GACGCTCAAGTCAGAGGTGGCGAAACCCGACAGGACTATAAAGATACCAGGCGTTTCCCCCTGGAAGCTC
CCTCGTGCGCTCTCCTGTTCCGACCCTGCCGCTTACCGGATACCTGTCCGCCTTTCTCCCTTCGGGAAGC
GTGGCGCTTTCTCATAGCTCACGCTGTAGGTATCTCAGTTCGGTGTAGGTCGTTCGCTCCAAGCTGGGCT
GTGTGCACGAACCCCCCGTTCAGCCCGACCGCTGCGCCTTATCCGGTAACTATCGTCTTGAGTCCAACCC
GGTAAGACACGACTTATCGCCACTGGCAGCAGCCACTGGTAACAGGATTAGCAGAGCGAGGTATGTAGGC
GGTGCTACAGAGTTCTTGAAGTGGTGGCCTAACTACGGCTACACTAGAAGAACAGTATTTGGTATCTGCG
CTCTGCTGAAGCCAGTTACCTTCGGAAAAAGAGTTGGTAGCTCTTGATCCGGCAAACAAACCACCGCTGG
TAGCGGTGGTTTTTTTGTTTGCAAGCAGCAGATTACGCGCAGAAAAAAAGGATCTCAAGAAGATCCTTTG
ATCTTTTCTACGGGGTCTGACGCTCAGTGGAACGAAAACTCACGTTAAGGGCAGACACATTTCCCCGAAA
AGTGCCACCTGAACGAAGCATCTGTGCTTCATTTTGTAGAACAAAAATGCAACGCGAGAGCGCTAATTTT
TCAAACAAAGAATCTGAGCTGCATTTTTACAGAACAGAAATGCAACGCGAAAGCGCTATTTTACCAACGA
AGAATCTGTGCTTCATTTTTGTAAAACAAAAATGCAACGCGAGAGCGCTAATTTTTCAAACAAAGAATCT
GAGCTGCATTTTTACAGAACAGAAATGCAACGCGAGAGCGCTATTTTACCAACAAAGAATCTATACTTCT
TTTTTGTTCTACAAAAATGCATCCCGAGAGCGCTATTTTTCTAACAAAGCATCTTAGATTACTTTTTTTC
TCCTTTGTGCGCTCTATAATGCAGTCTCTTGATAACTTTTTGCACTGTAGGTCCGTTAAGGTTAGAAGAA
GGCTACTTTGGTGTCTATTTTCTCTTCCATAAAAAAAGCCTGACTCCACTTCCCGCGTTTACTGATTACT
AGCGAAGCTGCGGGTGCATTTTTTCAAGATAAAGGCATCCCCGATTATATTCTATACCGATGTGGATTGC
GCATACTTTGTGAACAGAAAGTGATAGCGTTGATGATTCTTCATTGGTCAGAAAATTATGAACGGTTTCT
TCTATTTTGTCTCTATATACTACGTATAGGAAATGTTTACATTTTCGTATTGTTTTCGATTCACTCTATG
AATAGTTCTTACTACAATTTTTTTGTCTAAAGAGTAATACTAGAGATAAACATAAAAAATGTAGAGGTCG
AGTTTAGATGCAAGTTCAAGGAGCGAAAGGTGGATGGGTAGGTTATATAGGGATATAGCACAGAGATATA
TAGCAAAGAGATACTTTTGAGCAATGTTTGTGGAAGCGGTATTCGCAATATTTTAGTAGCTCGTTACAGT
CCGGTGCGTTTTTGGTTTTTTGAAAGTGCGTCTTCAGAGCGCTTTTGGTTTTCAAAAGCGCTCTGAAGTT
CCTATACTTTCTAGAGAATAGGAACTTCGGAATAGGAACTTCAAAGCGTTTCCGAAAACGAGCGCTTCCG
AAAATGCAACGCGAGCTGCGCACATACAGCTCACTGTTCACGTCGCACCTATATCTGCGTGTTGCCTGTA
TATATATATACATGAGAAGAACGGCATAGTGCGTGTTTATGCTTAAATGCGTACTTATATGCGTCTATTT
ATGTAGGATGAAAGGTAGTCTAGTACCTCCTGTGATATTATCCCATTCCATGCGGGGTATCGTATGCTTC
CTTCAGCACTACCCTTTAGCTGTTCTATATGCTGCCACTCCTCAATTGGATTAGTCTCATCCTTCAATGC
TATCATTTCCTTTGATATTGGATCATACTAAGAAACCATTATTATCATGACATTAACCTATAAAAATAGG
CGTATCACGAGGCCCTTTCGAGCGACATGGAGGCCCAGAATACCCTCCTTGACAGTCTTGACGTGCGCAG
CTCAGGGGCATGATGTGACTGTCGCCCGTACATTTAGCCCATACATCCCCATGTATAATCATTTGCATCC
ATACATTTTGATGGCCGCACGGCGCGAAGCAAAAATTACGGCTCCTCGCTGCAGACCTGCGAGCAGGGAA
ACGCTCCCCTCACAGACGCGTTGAATTGTCCCCACGCCGCGCCCCTGTAGAGAAATATAAAAGGTTAGGA
TTTGCCACTGAGGTTCTTCTTTCATATACTTCCTTTTAAAATCTTGCTAGGATACAGTTCTCACATCACA
TCCGAACATAAACAACCATGGGTAAGGAAAAGACTCACGTTTCGAGGCCGCGATTAAATTCCAACATGGA
TGCTGATTTATATGGGTATAAATGGGCTCGCGATAATGTCGGGCAATCAGGTGCGACAATCTATCGATTG
TATGGGAAGCCCGATGCGCCAGAGTTGTTTCTGAAACATGGCAAAGGTAGCGTTGCCAATGATGTTACAG
ATGAGATGGTCAGACTAAACTGGCTGACGGAATTTATGCCTCTTCCGACCATCAAGCATTTTATCCGTAC
TCCTGATGATGCATGGTTACTCACCACTGCGATCCCCGGCAAAACAGCATTCCAGGTATTAGAAGAATAT
CCTGATTCAGGTGAAAATATTGTTGATGCGCTGGCAGTGTTCCTGCGCCGGTTGCATTCGATTCCTGTTT
GTAATTGTCCTTTTAACAGCGATCGCGTATTTCGGCTCGCTCAGGCGCAATCACGAATGAATAACGGTTT
GGTTGATGCGAGTGATTTTGATGACGAGCGTAATGGCTGGCCTGTTGAACAAGTCTGGAAAGAAATGCAT
AAGCTTTTGCCATTCTCACCGGATTCAGTCGTCACTCATGGTGATTTCTCACTTGATAACCTTATTTTTG
ACGAGGGGAAATTAATAGGTTGTATTGATGTTGGACGAGTCGGAATCGCAGACCGATACCAGGATCTTGC
CATCCTATGGAACTGCCTCGGTGAGTTTTCTCCTTCATTACAGAAACGGCTTTTTCAAAAATATGGTATT
GATAATCCTGATATGAATAAATTGCAGTTTCATTTGATGCTCGATGAGTTTTTCTAATCAGTACTGACAA
TAAAAAGATTCTTGTTTTCAAGAACTTGTCATTTGTATAGTTTTTTTATATTGTAGTTGTTCTATTTTAA
TCAAATGTTAGCGTGATTTATATTTTTTTTCGCCTCGACATCATCTGCCCAGATGCGAAGTTAAGTGCGC
AGAAAGTAATATCATGCGTCAATCGTATGTGAATGCTGGTCGCTATACTGTGCCCGAATTGGGTACCGGG
CCCCCCCTCGAGGTCGACGGTATCGATAAGCTTGATATCGAATTCAGTCTACTAGTCAGTTCGAGTTTAT
CATTATCAATACTGCCATTTCAAAGAATACGTAAATAATTAATAGTAGTGATTTTCCTAACTTTATTTAG
TCAAAAAATTAGCCTTTTAATTCTGCTGTAACCCGTACATGCCCAAAATAGGGGGCGGGTTACACAGAAT
ATATAACATCGTAGGTGTCTGGGTGAACAGTTTATTCCTGGCATCCACTAAATATAATGGAGCCCGCTTT
TTAAGCTGGCATCCAGAAAAAAAAAGAATCCCAGCACCAAAATATTGTTTTCTTCACCAACCATCAGTTC
ATAGGTCCATTCTCTTAGCGCAACTACAGAGAACAGGGGCACAAACAGGCAAAAAACGGGCACAACCTCA
ATGGAGTGATGCAACCTGCCTGGAGTAAATGATGACACAAGGCAATTGACCCACGCATGTATCTATCTCA
TTTTCTTACACCTTCTATTACCTTCTGCTCTCTCTGATTTGGAAAAAGCTGAAAAAAAAGGTTGAAACCA
GTTCCCTGAAATTATTCCCCTACTTGACTAATAAGTATATAAAGACGGTAGGTATTGATTGTAATTCTGT
AAATCTATTTCTTAAACTTCTTAAATTCTACTTTTATAGTTAGTCTTTTTTTTAGTTTTAAAACACCAAG
AACTTAGTTTCGAATAAACACACATAAACAAACAAAAGATCTGATATGGATCGAATTAGATCTCGCCACC
ATGGACAAGAAGT
Features (pLannotate 1.2.2; 19 found; start..end, strand, type, name):
   4149..4336    +  terminator     ADH1 terminator: S. cerevisiae ADH1; transcription terminator for the S. cerevisiae alcohol dehydrogenase 1 (ADH1) gene
   4454..4473    -  terminator     SUP4 terminator: transcription terminator for the S. cerevisiae SUP4 tRNA gene
   4478..4540    -  misc_RNA       gRNA scaffold (fragment): guide RNA scaffold for the Streptococcus pyogenes CRISPR/Cas9 system
   4555..4582    -  terminator     T7Te terminator: phage T7 early transcription terminator
   4598..4669    -  terminator     rrnB T1 terminator: transcription terminator T1 from the E. coli rrnB gene
   4717..5391    -  CDS            mRFP1: mRFP1 is a basic (constitutively fluorescent) red fluorescent protein published in 2002, derived from Discosoma sp.. It is reported to be a somewhat slowly-maturing monomer with low acid sensitivity.
   5427..5443    -  protein_bind   lac operator: The lac repressor binds to the lac operator to inhibit transcription in E. coli. This inhibition can be relieved by adding lactose or isopropyl-β-D-thiogalactopyranoside (IPTG). lac repressor encoded by lacI
   5451..5481    -  promoter       lac promoter: promoter for the E. coli lac operon
   5496..5517    -  protein_bind   CAP binding site: CAP binding activates transcription in the presence of cAMP. E. coli catabolite activator protein
   5531..5799    -  promoter       SNR52 promoter: promoter for the S. cerevisiae small nucleolar RNA gene SNR52
   5845..5937    -  CDS            lacI (fragment): lac repressor; lacI; The lac repressor binds to the lac operator to inhibit transcription in E. coli. This inhibition can be relieved by adding lactose or isopropyl-β-D-thiogalactopyranoside (IPTG).
   6120..6708    -  rep_origin     ori: high-copy-number ColE1/pMB1/pBR322/pUC origin of replication
   6802..8144    -  rep_origin     2μ ori: yeast 2μ plasmid origin of replication
   8214..8557    +  promoter       TEF promoter: Ashbya gossypii TEF promoter
   8558..9367    +  CDS            KanR: aminoglycoside phosphotransferase; aph(3')-Ia; confers resistance to kanamycin
   9373..9570    +  terminator     TEF terminator: Ashbya gossypii TEF terminator
   9582..9635    -  misc_feature   MCS (fragment): pBluescript multiple cloning site
   9660..10326   +  promoter       GAP promoter: S. cerevisiae TDH3; promoter for glyceraldehyde-3-phosphate dehydrogenase
  10361..4091    +  CDS            cas9 (across the origin): CAS9_STRP1 - Also known as csn1 From Streptococcus pyogenes serotype M1.
