[The description below was written by a language model from this plasmid's Addgene catalogue record and pLannotate feature annotations shown in this document.]
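Description:
pCEC-red is a 10,373 bp all-in-one CRISPR-Cas9 shuttle vector for genome editing in Saccharomyces cerevisiae, supplied as an empty backbone ready to receive a user-defined guide sequence. It was assembled synthetically from parts of several earlier plasmids. In E. coli it replicates from a high-copy ColE1/pUC-type origin, and in yeast it is maintained as an episome through the 2μ origin. A single KanMX-style cassette, consisting of the aminoglycoside phosphotransferase gene flanked by the Ashbya gossypii TEF promoter and terminator, is the only resistance gene annotated. It corresponds to both the kanamycin selection listed for bacteria and the G418 selection listed for yeast.

Streptococcus pyogenes Cas9 is expressed from the strong constitutive S. cerevisiae TDH3 (GAP) promoter and terminated by the ADH1 terminator. On the opposite strand lies the guide RNA unit: the RNA polymerase III SNR52 promoter, a placeholder cassette, the S. pyogenes gRNA scaffold and the SUP4 terminator. The placeholder is a bacterial mRFP1 expression unit, with a CAP binding site, lac promoter and operator driving mRFP1, followed by the rrnB T1 and T7Te terminators. During BsaI-mediated Golden Gate assembly this cassette is excised and replaced by the spacer, placing the guide directly between the SNR52 promoter and the scaffold. Because the parental plasmid expresses mRFP1 in E. coli and recombinants have lost it, colony colour should serve as a visual screen for correct clones. The resulting plasmid delivers both Cas9 and the gRNA to yeast in a single transformation.
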