Addgene plasmid #196040: pCEC-red
Purpose: (Empty Backbone) Allows the expression of Cas9 in Saccharomyces cerevisiae and contains a gRNA expression unit with a mRFP1 placeholder for user-defined gRNA insertion using BsaI-mediated Golden Gate Assembly
Depositing lab: Paola Branduardi. Depositing organization: Universita degli Studi di Milano-Bicocca. Publication: pCEC-red: a new vector for easier and faster CRISPR-Cas9 genome editing in Saccharomyces cerevisiae. Maestroni L, Butti P, Senatore VG, Branduardi P. FEMS Yeast Res. 2023 Jan 4;23:foad002. doi: 10.1093/femsyr/foad002. PubMed 36640150.
Backbone
  Vector backbone: pCEC-red
  Backbone manufacturer: IndBioTech Lab
  Backbone size (bp): 10373
  Modifications to backbone: The backbone was synthetically assembled from parts of other plasmids. It bears an mRFP1 placeholder that is excided upon cloning
  Vector type: Yeast Expression, CRISPR, Synthetic Biology ; gRNA cloning
  Selectable markers: Neomycin (select with G418)
Growth in bacteria
  Bacterial resistance: Kanamycin, 50 μg/mL
  Growth temperature: 37°C
  Growth strain: DH5alpha
  Copy number: High Copy
Gene/Insert
  Sequencing primers: 3′ CTAGATTTTGTAGTGCCCTC
Terms and licenses: Academic/Nonprofit Terms; Industry Terms: Not Available to Industry
Depositor comments: The plasmid was synthetically assembled from parts of other vectors: GGE114 (a gift from Tristan Rossignol (Addgene plasmid # 120731 ; http://n2t.net/addgene:120731 ; RRID:Addgene_120731)); pML104 (a gift from John Wyrick (Addgene plasmid # 67638 ; http://n2t.net/addgene:67638 ; RRID:Addgene_67638); pGGA_KANMX (unpublished)
How to cite: pCEC-red was a gift from Paola Branduardi (Addgene plasmid # 196040 ; http://n2t.net/addgene:196040 ; RRID:Addgene_196040)
